Addgene plasmid #47149: TAL3430
Depositing lab: Keith Joung. Depositing organization: Massachusetts General Hospital. Publication: Targeted gene disruption in somatic zebrafish cells using engineered TALENs. Sander JD, Cade L, Khayter C, Reyon D, Peterson RT, Joung JK, Yeh JR. Nat Biotechnol. 2011 Aug 5;29(8):697-8. doi: 10.1038/nbt.1934. PubMed 21822241.
Backbone
  Vector backbone: JDS74
  Backbone manufacturer: Addgene plasmid #32288
  Backbone size w/o insert (bp): 6447
  Vector type: Mammalian Expression ; T7
Growth in bacteria
  Bacterial resistance: Ampicillin, 100 μg/mL
  Growth temperature: 37°C
  Growth strain: XL1 Blue
  Copy number: High Copy
Gene/Insert
  Gene/Insert name: ZebrafishCommunity-eomesb-left (alt name: eomesb)
  Species: D. rerio (zebrafish)
  Insert size (bp): 1430
  Entrez Gene: eomesb (a.k.a. Eomes2)
  Promoter: CMV
  Tag / fusion protein: 3X Flag (N terminal on backbone); WT FOKI (C terminal on backbone)
  Cloning method: Restriction Enzyme; 5′ cloning site BsmBI (destroyed during cloning); 3′ cloning site BsmBI (destroyed during cloning)
  Sequencing primers: 5′ CMV-F; 3′ BGH-rev
Terms and licenses: Academic/Nonprofit Terms; Industry Terms: Not Available to Industry
Depositor comments: Target binding site: TCTTCTCACCCGGAGGCG It is strongly recommended that users perform a diagnostic digest to verify this plasmid prior to use. For example, a double digest of the plasmid with BamHI and KpnI should result in two bands at 2.3kb and 5.8kb.
How to cite: TAL3430 was a gift from Keith Joung (Addgene plasmid # 47149 ; http://n2t.net/addgene:47149 ; RRID:Addgene_47149)
