[The description below was written by a language model from this plasmid's Addgene catalogue record.]
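Description:
TAL3430 is a TALEN expression plasmid encoding the left-hand monomer of a nuclease pair directed against the zebrafish (D. rerio) gene eomesb, also known as Eomes2. It is built on the JDS74 backbone, a roughly 6.4 kb TALEN framework vector classed as mammalian expression with a T7 element. It is maintained in E. coli as a high-copy plasmid under ampicillin selection. The record has no feature table, so the origin of replication and other backbone details are not stated.

The insert is about 1.4 kb and consists of an engineered TAL effector repeat array, in which each repeat specifies one base of the left half-site in eomesb. It was cloned through BsmBI sites that were destroyed in the process, as expected for type IIS cloning that joins the array seamlessly in frame with flanking backbone sequences. The backbone supplies an N-terminal 3X FLAG tag for detection and a C-terminal wild-type FokI cleavage domain. Because FokI must dimerise to cut, this monomer needs a matching right-hand TALEN bound on the opposite strand, and the pair then makes a double-strand break between the two half-sites. Error-prone repair of that break can generate indels that disrupt the gene.

Expression is driven by the CMV promoter. The T7 designation suggests that the coding region can also be transcribed in vitro, which would fit mRNA delivery into zebrafish embryos, although the record does not say so. The plasmid belongs to a community set of zebrafish-targeting TALENs associated with work on targeted gene disruption in somatic zebrafish cells. The depositor recommends checking it by diagnostic digest before use, a sensible step given how repetitive TAL arrays are.
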