>Addgene plasmid #47149 | TAL3430 | depositor partial sequence | sequence record 67236 | Insert sequence
ATGGACTACAAAGACCATGACGGTGATTATAAAGATCATGACATCGATTACAAGGATGACGATGACAAGA
TGGCCCCCAAGAAGAAGAGGAAGGTGGGCATTCACCGCGGGGTACCTATGGTGGACTTGAGGACACTCGG
TTATTCGCAACAGCAACAGGAGAAAATCAAGCCTAAGGTCAGGAGCACCGTCGCGCAACACCACGAGGCG
CTTGTGGGGCATGGCTTCACTCATGCGCATATTGTCGCGCTTTCACAGCACCCTGCGGCGCTTGGGACGG
TGGCTGTCAAATACCAAGATATGATTGCGGCCCTGCCCGAAGCCACGCACGAGGCAATTGTAGGGGTCGG
TAAACAGTGGTCGGGAGCGCGAGCACTTGAGGCGCTGCTGACTGTGGCGGGTGAGCTTAGGGGGCCTCCG
CTCCAGCTCGACACCGGGCAGCTGCTGAAGATCGCGAAGAGAGGGGGAGTAACAGCGGTAGAGGCAGTGC
ACGCCTGGCGCAATGCGCTCACCGGGGCCCCCTTGAACCTGACCCCAGACCAGGTAGTCGCAATCGCGTC
ACATGACGGGGGAAAGCAAGCCCTGGAAACCGTGCAAAGGTTGTTGCCGGTCCTTTGTCAAGACCACGGC
CTTACACCGGAGCAAGTCGTGGCCATTGCAAGCAATGGGGGTGGCAAACAGGCTCTTGAGACGGTTCAGA
GACTTCTCCCAGTTCTCTGTCAAGCCCACGGGCTGACTCCCGATCAAGTTGTAGCGATTGCGTCCAACGG
TGGAGGGAAACAAGCATTGGAGACTGTCCAACGGCTCCTTCCCGTGTTGTGTCAAGCCCACGGTTTGACG
CCTGCACAAGTGGTCGCCATCGCCAGCCATGATGGCGGTAAGCAGGCGCTGGAAACAGTACAGCGCCTGC
TGCCTGTACTGTGCCAGGATCATGGACTGACCCCAGACCAGGTAGTCGCAATCGCGTCAAACGGAGGGGG
AAAGCAAGCCCTGGAAACCGTGCAAAGGTTGTTGCCGGTCCTTTGTCAAGACCACGGCCTTACACCGGAG
CAAGTCGTGGCCATTGCATCCCACGACGGTGGCAAACAGGCTCTTGAGACGGTTCAGAGACTTCTCCCAG
TTCTCTGTCAAGCCCACGGGCTGACTCCCGATCAAGTTGTAGCGATTGCGTCGAACATTGGAGGGAAACA
AGCATTGGAGACTGTCCAACGGCTCCTTCCCGTGTTGTGTCAAGCCCACGGTTTGACGCCTGCACAAGTG
GTCGCCATCGCCAGCCATGATGGCGGTAAGCAGGCGCTGGAAACAGTACAGCGCCTGCTGCCTGTACTGT
GCCAGGATCATGGACTGACCCCAGACCAGGTAGTCGCAATCGCGTCACATGACGGGGGAAAGCAAGCCCT
GGAAACCGTGCAAAGGTTGTTGCCGGTCCTTTGTCAAGACCACGGCCTTACACCGGAGCAAGTCGTGGCC
ATTGCATCCCACGACGGTGGCAAACAGGCTCTTGAGACGGTTCAGAGACTTCTCCCAGTTCTCTGTCAAG
CCCACGGGCTGACTCCCGATCAAGTTGTAGCGATTGCGAATAACAATGGAGGGAAACAAGCATTGGAGAC
TGTCCAACGGCTCCTTCCCGTGTTGTGTCAAGCCCACGGTTTGACGCCTGCACAAGTGGTCGCCATCGCC
AACAACAACGGCGGTAAGCAGGCGCTGGAAACAGTACAGCGCCTGCTGCCTGTACTGTGCCAGGATCATG
GACTGACCCCAGACCAGGTAGTCGCAATCGCGTCGAACATTGGGGGAAAGCAAGCCCTGGAAACCGTGCA
AAGGTTGTTGCCGGTCCTTTGTCAAGACCACGGCCTTACACCGGAGCAAGTCGTGGCCATTGCAAATAAT
AACGGTGGCAAACAGGCTCTTGAGACGGTTCAGAGACTTCTCCCAGTTCTCTGTCAAGCCCACGGGCTGA
CTCCCGATCAAGTTGTAGCGATTGCGAATAACAATGGAGGGAAACAAGCATTGGAGACTGTCCAACGGCT
CCTTCCCGTGTTGTGTCAAGCCCACGGTTTGACGCCTGCACAAGTGGTCGCCATCGCCAGCCATGATGGC
GGTAAGCAGGCGCTGGAAACAGTACAGCGCCTGCTGCCTGTACTGTGCCAGGATCATGGACTGACACCCG
AACAGGTGGTCGCCATTGCTAATAATAACGGAGGACGGCCAGCCTTGGAG
