>Addgene plasmid #47149 | TAL3430 | addgene partial sequence | sequence record 68660 | JDS-TALEN-F 5'-TAGGGGTCGGTAAACAGTGG-3'
TGTGGCGGGTGAGCTTAGGGGGCCTCCGCTCCAGCTCGACACCGGGCAGCTGCTGAAGATCGCGAAGAGA
GGGGGAGTAACAGCGGTAGAGGCAGTGCACGCCTGGCGCAATGCGCTCACCGGGGCCCCCTTGAACCTGA
CCCCAGACCAGGTAGTCGCAATCGCGTCACATGACGGGGGAAAGCAAGCCCTGGAAACCGTGCAAAGGTT
GTTGCCGGTCCTTTGTCAAGACCACGGCCTTACACCGGAGCAAGTCGTGGCCATTGCAAGCAATGGGGGT
GGCAAACAGGCTCTTGAGACGGTTCAGAGACTTCTCCCAGTTCTCTGTCAAGCCCACGGGCTGACTCCCG
ATCAAGTTGTAGCGATTGCGTCCAACGGTGGAGGGAAACAAGCATTGGAGACTGTCCAACGGCTCCTTCC
CGTGTTGTGTCAAGCCCACGGTTTGACGCCTGCACAAGTGGTCGCCATCGCCAGCCATGATGGCGGTAAG
CAGGCGCTGGAAACAGTACAGCGCCTGCTGCCTGTACTGTGCCAGGATCATGGACTGACCCCAGACCAGG
TAGTCGCAATCGCGTCAAACGGAGGGGGAAAGCAAGCCCTGGAAACCGTGCAAAGGTTGTTGCCGGTCCT
TTGTCAAGACCACGGCCTTACACCGGAGCAAGTCGTGGCCATTGCATCCCACGACGGTGGCAAACAGGCT
CTTGAGACGGTTCAGAGACTTCTCCCAGTTCTCTGTCAAGCCCACGGGCTGACTCCCGATCAAGTTGTAG
CGATTGCGTC
